Addgene plasmid #128304: pSPB866
Purpose: asymmetric plasmid partitioning E. coli - regulatory plasmid
Depositing lab: Matthew Bennett. Depositing organization: Rice University. Publication: A synthetic system for asymmetric cell division in Escherichia coli. Molinari S, Shis DL, Bhakta SP, Chappell J, Igoshin OA, Bennett MR. Nat Chem Biol. 2019 Sep;15(9):917-924. doi: 10.1038/s41589-019-0339-x. Epub 2019 Aug 12. PubMed 31406375.
Backbone
  Vector backbone: p15A
  Vector type: Bacterial Expression
Growth in bacteria
  Bacterial resistance: Ampicillin, 100 μg/mL
  Growth temperature: 37°C
  Growth strain: DH5alpha
  Copy number: Unknown
Gene/Insert
  Gene/Insert name: Para - GCN4zip.MSE-cfp-parB
  Cloning method: Unknown
Terms and licenses: Academic/Nonprofit Terms; Industry Terms: Not Available to Industry
Depositor comments: Cloning method: Golden Gate.
How to cite: pSPB866 was a gift from Matthew Bennett (Addgene plasmid # 128304 ; http://n2t.net/addgene:128304 ; RRID:Addgene_128304)
