[The description below was written by a language model from this plasmid's Addgene catalogue record and pLannotate feature annotations shown in this document.]
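Description:
pSPB866 is a 4.3 kb bacterial expression plasmid that serves as the regulatory component of a synthetic asymmetric plasmid partitioning (asymmetric cell division) system in Escherichia coli. It replicates from the medium-copy p15A origin, which is compatible with ColE1-type plasmids and therefore allows it to be maintained alongside a second plasmid in the same cell. Selection is by ampicillin through a β-lactamase gene driven by its native promoter. A tonB bidirectional terminator sits between the resistance cassette and the origin. Short matches to a bom region and an RSF origin are annotated only as fragments near the p15A origin and probably reflect sequence similarity rather than functional elements. BioBrick prefix and suffix scars flank the payload, and the depositor notes assembly by Golden Gate cloning.

The insert is a single fusion gene placed downstream of an araBAD promoter, of which only a short fragment is annotated. No araC gene appears in the feature table, so arabinose-responsive regulation presumably depends on araC supplied by the host or another plasmid. The reading frame encodes a fragment of yeast GCN4 (named in the record as a GCN4 zipper, "MSE" variant, a multimerisation domain), followed by the cyan fluorescent protein ECFP, a short linker annotated as a multiple cloning site, and ParB from Caulobacter crescentus. ParB is a DNA-binding chromosome partitioning protein, so the fusion should bind its cognate sites while the zipper promotes self-association and ECFP allows the complexes to be visualised. The record does not detail the mechanism, but the stated purpose indicates that inducible expression of this protein controls unequal inheritance of a target plasmid between daughter cells.
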