Features (pLannotate 1.2.2; 13 found; start..end, strand, type, name):
      6..44      +  promoter       araBAD promoter (fragment): araBAD; promoter of the L-arabinose operon of E. coli; the araC regulatory gene is transcribed in the opposite direction (Guzman et al., 1995)
     87..269     +  CDS            GCN4 (fragment): GCN4_YEAST - Also known as AAS101 From Saccharomyces cerevisiae (strain ATCC 204508 / S288c) (Baker's yeast).
    315..1028    +  CDS            ECFP: ECFP is a basic (constitutively fluorescent) cyan fluorescent protein published in 1996, derived from Aequorea victoria. It has low acid sensitivity.
   1029..1085    +  misc_feature   MCS: multiple cloning site
   1077..1967    +  CDS            parB: PARB_CAUVC - Experimental evidence at protein level: Swiss-Prot protein existence level 1. Involved in chromosome partition. Localize to both poles of the predivisional cell following completion of DNA replication. Binds to the DNA origin of replication. From Caulobacter vibrioides (strain ATCC 19089 / CB15) (Caulobacter crescentus).
   2050..2070    +  misc_feature   BioBrick suffix: universal suffix for all parts
   2298..3158    -  CDS            AmpR: β-lactamase; bla; confers resistance to ampicillin, carbenicillin, and related antibiotics
   3159..3263    -  promoter       AmpR promoter: bla
   3307..3338    -  terminator     tonB terminator: bidirectional E. coli tonB-P14 transcription terminator
   3352..3374    +  misc_feature   bom (fragment): basis of mobility region from pBR322
   3473..3528    -  rep_origin     RSF ori (fragment): Plasmids containing the RSF 1030 origin of replication can be propagated in E. coli cells that contain additional plasmids with compatible origins.
   3616..4161    -  rep_origin     p15A ori: Plasmids containing the medium-copy-number p15A origin of replication can be propagated in E. coli cells that contain a second plasmid with the ColE1 origin.
   4286..4307    +  misc_feature   BioBrick prefix: BioBrick prefix for parts that do not start with "ATG"
>Addgene plasmid #128304 | pSPB866 | addgene full sequence | sequence record 251664 | Addgene NGS Result
CGCACCCATAGCATTTTTATCCATAAGATTAGCGGATCCTACCTTTTACTTCTTGCCATCGACTACGGAT
ACTGAGCACGACGGGCCCAAGTTCACTTAAAAAGGAGATCAACAATGAAAGCAATTTTCGTACTGAAACA
TCTTAATCATGCTAAGGAGGTTTTCTAATGTCGGTTAAGGAACTGGAAGATAAAGTCGAAGAACTGCTGA
GCAAAAACTATCATCTGGAAAACGAAGTGGCGCGCCTGAAAAAACTGGTGGGCGAACGCAAGAGAGGCGG
TGGCTCTGGAGGTGGTGGGTCCGGCGGTGGTTCCGTGAGCAAGGGCGAGGAGCTGTTCACCGGGGTGGTG
CCCATCCTGGTCGAGCTGGACGGCGACGTAAACGGCCACAAGTTCAGCGTGTCCGGCGAGGGCGAGGGCG
ATGCCACCTACGGCAAGCTGACCCTGAAGTTCATCTGCACCACCGGCAAGCTGCCCGTGCCCTGGCCCAC
CCTCGTGACCACCCTGACCTGGGGCGTGCAGTGCTTCAGCCGCTACCCCGACCACATGAAGCAGCACGAC
TTCTTCAAGTCCGCCATGCCCGAAGGCTACGTCCAGGAGCGCACCATCTTCTTCAAGGACGACGGCAACT
ACAAGACCCGCGCCGAGGTGAAGTTCGAGGGCGACACCCTGGTGAACCGCATCGAGCTGAAGGGCATCGA
CTTCAAGGAGGACGGCAACATCCTGGGGCACAAGCTGGAGTACAACTACATCAGCCACAACGTCTATATC
ACCGCCGACAAGCAGAAGAACGGCATCAAGGCCAACTTCAAGATCCGCCACAACATCGAGGACGGCAGCG
TGCAGCTCGCCGACCACTACCAGCAGAACACCCCCATCGGCGACGGCCCCGTGCTGCTGCCCGACAACCA
CTACCTGAGCACCCAGTCCGCCCTGAGCAAAGACCCCAACGAGAAGCGCGATCACATGGTCCTGCTGGAG
TTCGTGACCGCCGCCGGGATCACTCTCGGCATGGACGAGCTGTACAAGAGATCTCGAGCTCAAGCTTCGA
ATTCTGCAGTCGACGGTACCGCGGGCCCGGGATCCATGTCCGAAGGGCGTCGTGGTCTGGGTCGAGGGCT
TTCGGCCCTGCTGGGCGAGGTCGACGCCGCGCCGGCTCAGGCGCCGGGCGAGCAGCTTGGCGGTTCCCGT
GAAGCGCCGATCGAAATCCTGCAGCGCAATCCCGACCAGCCCCGTCGGACCTTCCGCGAGGAAGACCTCG
AGGATCTGTCAAACTCGATCCGTGAGAAGGGCGTTCTGCAGCCGATCCTGGTGCGGCCGTCGCCGGATAC
GGCTGGCGAGTACCAGATCGTCGCCGGCGAGCGCCGTTGGCGCGCAGCCCAGCGGGCGGGCCTCAAGACT
GTGCCGATCATGGTGCGCGAGCTCGACGACCTGGCGGTGCTGGAGATCGGCATCATCGAGAACGTCCAGC
GGGCTGATCTGAACGTCCTGGAAGAAGCGCTCTCCTACAAGGTGCTGATGGAGAAGTTCGAGCGCACCCA
GGAGAACATCGCCCAGACCATCGGCAAGAGCCGCAGCCACGTGGCCAACACGATGCGCTTGCTGGCCCTA
CCGGACGAGGTTCAGTCGCACCTGGTCAGTGGTGAGCTGACGGCCGGCCACGCCCGCGCCATCGCTGCAG
CGGCTGACCCGGTGGCCCTCGCCAAGCAAATCATCGAGGGCGGCTTGTCGGTGCGCGAGACAGAGGCCCT
GGCCCGTAAGGCGCCCAACCTGTCTGCGGGCAAGAGCAAGGGGGGCCGCCCCCCACGCGTGAAGGACACC
GACACCCAGGCGCTGGAGTCTGACCTGTCCTCGGTTCTGGGTCTGGATGTCTCGATCGACCATCGCGGGT
CTACCGGCACGCTGACCATCACCTACGCCACCCTCGAGCAGCTCGACGACCTCTGCAACCGACTGACGCG
CGGGATCTAATAATGGCCTCGGTACCAAAGACGAACAATAAGACGCTGAAAAGCGTCTTTTTTCGTTTTG
GTCCGCTGCGTTTGAGACGTACTAGTAGCGGCCGCTGCAGTTAATCACTGATTAACTCGGTACCAAATTC
CAGAAAAGAGGCCTCCCGAAAGGGGGGCCTTTTTTCGTTTTGGTCCTTTTGTTATCAATAAAAAAGGGGA
GCGGTTTCCCGCTCCCCTTATTGTTCGTCTACAGATTATCAAAAAGGATCTTCACCTAGATCCTTTTAAA
TTAAAAATGAAGTTTTAAATCAATCTAAAGTATATATGAGTAAACTTGGTCTGACAGTTACCAATGCTTA
ATCAGTGAGGCACCTATCTCAGCGATCTGTCTATTTCGTTCATCCATAGTTGCCTGACTCCCCGTCGTGT
AGATAACTACGATACGGGAGGGCTTACCATCTGGCCCCAGTGCTGCAATGATACCGCGGGACCCACGCTC
ACCGGCTCCAGATTTATCAGCAATAAACCAGCCAGCCGGAAGGGCCGAGCGCAGAAGTGGTCCTGCAACT
TTATCCGCCTCCATCCAGTCTATTAATTGTTGCCGGGAAGCTAGAGTAAGTAGTTCGCCAGTTAATAGTT
TGCGCAACGTTGTTGCCATTGCTACAGGCATCGTGGTGTCACGCTCGTCGTTTGGTATGGCTTCATTCAG
CTCCGGTTCCCAACGATCAAGGCGAGTTACATGATCCCCCATGTTGTGCAAAAAAGCGGTTAGCTCCTTC
GGTCCTCCGATCGTTGTCAGAAGTAAGTTGGCCGCAGTGTTATCACTCATGGTTATGGCAGCACTGCATA
ATTCTCTTACTGTCATGCCATCCGTAAGATGCTTTTCTGTGACTGGTGAGTACTCAACCAAGTCATTCTG
AGAATAGTGTATGCGGCGACCGAGTTGCTCTTGCCCGGCGTCAATACGGGATAATACCGCGCCACATAGC
AGAACTTTAAAAGTGCTCATCATTGGAAAACGTTCTTCGGGGCGAAAACTCTCAAGGATCTTACCGCTGT
TGAGATCCAGTTCGATGTAACCCACTCGTGCACCCAACTGATCTTCAGCATCTTTTACTTTCACCAGCGT
TTCTGGGTGAGCAAAAACAGGAAGGCAAAATGCCGCAAAAAAGGGAATAAGGGCGACACGGAAATGTTGA
ATACTCATACTCTTCCTTTTTCAATATTATTGAAGCATTTATCAGGGTTATTGTCTCATGAGCGGATACA
TATTTGAATGTATTTAGAAAAATAAACAAATAGGGGTTCCGCGCACATTTCCCCGAAAAGTGCCACCTGG
AGTCCTGTTGAGTAATAGTCAAAAGCCTCCGGTCGGAGGCTTTTGACTTTCTGCTTACCCAATAGCGGAG
TGTATACTGGCTTACTATGTTGGCACTGATGAGGGTGTCAGTGAAGTGCTTCATGTGGCAGGAGAAAAAA
GGCTGCACCGGTGCGTCAGCAGAATATGTGATACAGGATATATTCCGCTTCCTCGCTCACTGACTCGCTA
CGCTCGGTCGTTCGACTGCGGCGAGCGGAAATGGCTTACGAACGGGGCGGAGATTTCCTGGAAGATGCCA
GGAAGATACTTAACAGGGAAGTGAGAGGGCCGCGGCAAAGCCGTTTTTCCATAGGCTCCGCCCCCCTGAC
AAGCATCACGAAATCTGACGCTCAAATCAGTGGTGGCGAAACCCGACAGGACTATAAAGATACCAGGCGT
TTCCCCCTGGCGGCTCCCTCGTGCGCTCTCCTGTTCCTGCCTTTCGGTTTACCGGTGTCATTCCGCTGTT
ATGGCCGCGTTTGTCTCATTCCACGCCTGACACTCAGTTCCGGGTAGGCAGTTCGCTCCAAGCTGGACTG
TATGCACGAACCCCCCGTTCAGTCCGACCGCTGCGCCTTATCCGGTAACTATCGTCTTGAGTCCAACCCG
GAAAGACATGCAAAAGCACCACTGGCAGCAGCCACTGGTAATTGATTTAGAGGAGTTAGTCTTGAAGTCA
TGCGCCGGTTAAGGCTAAACTGAAAGGACAAGTTTTGGTGACTGCGCTCCTCCAAGCCAGTTACCTCGGT
TCAAAGAGTTGGTAGCTCAGAGAACCTTCGAAAAACCGCCCTGCAAGGCGGTTTTTTCGTTTTCAGAGCA
AGAGATTACGCGCAGACCAAAACGATCTCAAGAAGATCATCTTATTAAACGGAAAAAAAAACCCCGCCCC
TGACAGGGCGGGGTTTTTTTTCCAATTATTGAAGGCCGCTAACGCGGCCTTTTTTTGTTTCTGGTCTGCC
TTAATCAATGACTAAGAATTCGCGGCCGCTTCTAGAGCGTCTCACTTCGGATCCGCTGCAGGCTTC
